>Addgene plasmid #224577 | pSuper Retro GFP DGK zeta mouse | addgene full sequence | sequence record 445882 | Addgene NGS Result
TGAAAGACCCCACCTGTAGGTTTGGCAAGCTAGCTTAAGTAACGCCATTTTGCAAGGCATGGAAAATACA
TAACTGAGAATAGAGAAGTTCAGATCAAGGTTAGGAACAGAGAGACAGCAGAATATGGGCCAAACAGGAT
ATCTGTGGTAAGCAGTTCCTGCCCCGGCTCAGGGCCAAGAACAGATGGTCCCCAGATGCGGTCCCGCCCT
CAGCAGTTTCTAGAGAACCATCAGATGTTTCCAGGGTGCCCCAAGGACCTGAAATGACCCTGTGCCTTAT
TTGAACTAACCAATCAGTTCGCTTCTCGCTTCTGTTCGCGCGCTTCTGCTCCCCGAGCTCAATAAAAGAG
CCCACAACCCCTCACTCGGCGCGCCAGTCCTCCGATAGACTGCGTCGCCCGGGTACCCGTATTCCCAATA
AAGCCTCTTGCTGTTTGCATCCGAATCGTGGACTCGCTGATCCTTGGGAGGGTCTCCTCAGATTGATTGA
CTGCCCACCTCGGGGGTCTTTCATTTGGAGGTTCCACCGAGATTTGGAGACCCCTGCCCAGGGACCACCG
ACCCCCCCGCCGGGAGGTAAGCTGGCCAGCGGTCGTTTCGTGTCTGTCTCTGTCTTTGTGCGTGTTTGTG
CCGGCATCTAATGTTTGCGCCTGCGTCTGTACTAGTTAGCTAACTAGCTCTGTATCTGGCGGACCCGTGG
TGGAACTGACGAGTTCTGAACACCCGGCCGCAACCCTGGGAGACGTCCCAGGGACTTTGGGGGCCGTTTT
TGTGGCCCGACCTGAGGAAGGGAGTCGATGTGGAATCCGACCCCGTCAGGATATGTGGTTCTGGTAGGAG
ACGAGAACCTAAAACAGTTCCCGCCTCCGTCTGAATTTTTGCTTTCGGTTTGGAACCGAAGCCGCGCGTC
TTGTCTGCTGCAGCGCTGCAGCATCGTTCTGTGTTGTCTCTGTCTGACTGTGTTTCTGTATTTGTCTGAA
AATTAGGGCCAGACTGTTACCACTCCCTTAAGTTTGACCTTAGGTCACTGGAAAGATGTCGAGCGGATCG
CTCACAACCAGTCGGTAGATGTCAAGAAGAGACGTTGGGTTACCTTCTGCTCTGCAGAATGGCCAACCTT
TAACGTCGGATGGCCGCGAGACGGCACCTTTAACCGAGACCTCATCACCCAGGTTAAGATCAAGGTCTTT
TCACCTGGCCCGCATGGACACCCAGACCAGGTCCCCTACATCGTGACCTGGGAAGCCTTGGCTTTTGACC
CCCCTCCCTGGGTCAAGCCCTTTGTACACCCTAAGCCTCCGCCTCCTCTTCCTCCATCCGCCCCGTCTCT
CCCCCTTGAACCTCCTCGTTCGACCCCGCCTCGATCCTCCCTTTATCCAGCCCTCACTCCTTCTCTAGGC
GCCGGAATTAGATCGATCTCTCGAGGTCGACGGTATCGATAAGCTTTTCCAAAAACTATGTGACGGAGAT
TGCCTCTCTTGAAGGCAATCTCCGTCACATAGGGGGATCTGTGGTCTCATACAGAACTTATAAGATTCCC
AAATCCAAAGACATTTCACGTTTATGGTGATTTCCCAGAACACATAGCGACATGCAAATATTGCAGGGCG
CCACTCCCCTGTCCCTCACAGCCATCTTCCTGCCAGGGCGCACGCGCGCTGGGTGTTCCCGCCTAGTGAC
ACTGGGCCCGCGATTCCTTGGAGCGGGTTGATGACGTCAGCGTTCGAATTCTACCGGGTAGGGGAGGCGC
TTTTCCCAAGGCAGTCTGGAGCATGCGCTTTAGCAGCCCCGCTGGGCACTTGGCGCTACACAAGTGGCCT
CTGGCCTCGCACACATTCCACATCCACCGGCCGGTAGGCGCCAACCGGCTCCGTTCTTTGGTGGCCCCTT
CGCGCCACCTTCTACTCCTCCCCTAGTCAGGAAGTTCCCCCCCGCCCCGCAGCTCGCGTCGTGCAGGACG
TGACAAATGGAAGTAGCACGTCTCACTAGTCTCGTGCAGATGGACAGCACCGCTGAGCAATGGAAGCGGG
TAGGCCTTTGGGGCAGCGGCCAATAGCAGCTTTGCTCCTTCGCTTTCTGGGCTCAGAGGCTGGGAAGGGG
TGGGTCCGGGGGCGGGCTCAGGGGCGGGCTCAGGGGCGGGGCGGGCGCCCGAAGGTCCTCCGGAGGCCCG
GCATTCTGCACGCTTCAAAAGCGCACGTCTGCCGCGCTGTTCTCCTCTTCCTCATCTCCGGGCCTTTCGA
CCTGCAGCCCAAGCTAGCTTACCGGTCGCCACCATGGTGAGCAAGGGCGAGGAGCTGTTCACCGGGGTGG
TGCCCATCCTGGTCGAGCTGGACGGCGACGTAAACGGCCACAAGTTCAGCGTGTCCGGCGAGGGCGAGGG
CGATGCCACCTACGGCAAGCTGACCCTGAAGTTCATCTGCACCACCGGCAAGCTGCCCGTGCCCTGGCCC
ACCCTCGTGACCACCCTGACCTACGGCGTGCAGTGCTTCAGCCGCTACCCCGACCACATGAAGCAGCACG
ACTTCTTCAAGTCCGCCATGCCCGAAGGCTACGTCCAGGAGCGCACCATCTTCTTCAAGGACGACGGCAA
CTACAAGACCCGCGCCGAGGTGAAGTTCGAGGGCGACACCCTGGTGAACCGCATCGAGCTGAAGGGCATC
GACTTCAAGGAGGACGGCAACATCCTGGGGCACAAGCTGGAGTACAACTACAACAGCCACAACGTCTATA
TCATGGCCGACAAGCAGAAGAACGGCATCAAGGTGAACTTCAAGATCCGCCACAACATCGAGGACGGCAG
CGTGCAGCTCGCCGACCACTACCAGCAGAACACCCCCATCGGCGACGGCCCCGTGCTGCTGCCCGACAAC
CACTACCTGAGCACCCAGTCCGCCCTGAGCAAAGACCCCAACGAGAAGCGCGATCACATGGTCCTGCTGG
AGTTCGTGACCGCCGCCGGGATCACTCTCGGCATGGACGAGCTGTACAAGTCCGGACTCAGATCAGCTTG
ATTCTTCTGACACAACAGTCTCGAACTTAAGGCTAGAGCCACCATGATTGAACAAGATGGATTGCACGCA
GGTTCTCCGGCCGCTTGGGTGGAGAGGCTATTCGGCTATGACTGGGCACAACAGACAATCGGCTGCTCTG
ATGCCGCCGTGTTCCGGCTGTCAGCGCAGGGGCGCCCGGTTCTTTTTGTCAAGACCGACCTGTCCGGTGC
CCTGAATGAACTGCAGGACGAGGCAGCGCGGCTATCGTGGCTGGCCACGACGGGCGTTCCTTGCGCAGCT
GTGCTCGACGTTGTCACTGAAGCGGGAAGGGACTGGCTGCTATTGGGCGAAGTGCCGGGGCAGGATCTCC
TGTCATCTCACCTTGCTCCTGCCGAGAAAGTATCCATCATGGCTGATGCAATGCGGCGGCTGCATACGCT
TGATCCGGCTACCTGCCCATTCGACCACCAAGCGAAACATCGCATCGAGCGAGCACGTACTCGGATGGAA
GCCGGTCTTGTCGATCAGGATGATCTGGACGAAGAGCATCAGGGGCTCGCGCCAGCCGAACTGTTCGCCA
GGCTCAAGGCGCGCATGCCCGACGGCGAGGATCTCGTCGTGACCCATGGCGATGCCTGCTTGCCGAATAT
CATGGTGGAAAATGGCCGCTTTTCTGGATTCATCGACTGTGGCCGGCTGGGTGTGGCGGACCGCTATCAG
GACATAGCGTTGGCTACCCGTGATATTGCTGAAGAGCTTGGCGGCGAATGGGCTGACCGCTTCCTCGTGC
TTTACGGTATCGCCGCTCCCGATTCGCAGCGCATCGCCTTCTATCGCCTTCTTGACGAGTTCTTCTGAGC
GGGACTCTGGGGTTCGAAATGACCGACCAAGCGACGCCCAACCTGCCATCACGATGGCCGCAATAAAATA
TCTTTATTTTCATTACATCTGTGTGTTGGTTTTTTGTGTGAATCGATAGCGATAAGGATCGGGGATGCAT
CGATAAAATAAAAGATTTTATTTAGTCTCCAGAAAAAGGGGGGAATGAAAGACCCCACCTGTAGGTTTGG
CAAGCTAGAGAACCATCAGATGTTTCCAGGGTGCCCCAAGGACCTGAAATGACCCTGTGCCTTATTTGAA
CTAACCAATCAGTTCGCTTCTCGCTTCTGTTCGCGCGCTTCTGCTCCCCGAGCTCAATAAAAGAGCCCAC
AACCCCTCACTCGGCGCGCCAGTCCTCCGATAGACTGCGTCGCCCGGGTACCCGTGTATCCAATAAACCC
TCTTGCAGTTGCATCCGACTTGTGGTCTCGCTGTTCCTTGGGAGGGTCTCCTCTGAGTGATTGACTACCC
GTCAGCGGGGGTCTTTCATGGGTAACAGTTTCTTGAAGTTGGAGAACAACATTCTGAGGGTAGGAGTCGA
ATATTAAGTAATCCTGACTCAATTAGCCACTGTTTTGAATCCACATACTCCAATACTCCTGAAATAGTTC
ATTATGGACAGCGCAGAAAGAGCTGGGGAGAATTGTGAAATTGTTATCCGCTCACAATTCCACACAACAT
ACGAGCCGGAAGCATAAAGTGTAAAGCCTGGGGTGCCTAATGAGTGAGCTAACTCACATTAATTGCGTTG
CGCTCACTGCCCGCTTTCCAGTCGGGAAACCTGTCGTGCCAGCTGCATTAATGAATCGGCCAACGCGCGG
GGAGAGGCGGTTTGCGTATTGGGCGCTCTTCCGCTTCCTCGCTCACTGACTCGCTGCGCTCGGTCGTTCG
GCTGCGGCGAGCGGTATCAGCTCACTCAAAGGCGGTAATACGGTTATCCACAGAATCAGGGGATAACGCA
GGAAAGAACATGTGAGCAAAAGGCCAGCAAAAGGCCAGGAACCGTAAAAAGGCCGCGTTGCTGGCGTTTT
TCCATAGGCTCCGCCCCCCTGACGAGCATCACAAAAATCGACGCTCAAGTCAGAGGTGGCGAAACCCGAC
AGGACTATAAAGATACCAGGCGTTTCCCCCTGGAAGCTCCCTCGTGCGCTCTCCTGTTCCGACCCTGCCG
CTTACCGGATACCTGTCCGCCTTTCTCCCTTCGGGAAGCGTGGCGCTTTCTCATAGCTCACGCTGTAGGT
ATCTCAGTTCGGTGTAGGTCGTTCGCTCCAAGCTGGGCTGTGTGCACGAACCCCCCGTTCAGCCCGACCG
CTGCGCCTTATCCGGTAACTATCGTCTTGAGTCCAACCCGGTAAGACACGACTTATCGCCACTGGCAGCA
GCCACTGGTAACAGGATTAGCAGAGCGAGGTATGTAGGCGGTGCTACAGAGTTCTTGAAGTGGTGGCCTA
ACTACGGCTACACTAGAAGAACAGTATTTGGTATCTGCGCTCTGCTGAAGCCAGTTACCTTCGGAAAAAG
AGTTGGTAGCTCTTGATCCGGCAAACAAACCACCGCTGGTAGCGGTGGTTTTTTTGTTTGCAAGCAGCAG
ATTACGCGCAGAAAAAAAGGATCTCAAGAAGATCCTTTGATCTTTTCTACGGGGTCTGACGCTCAGTGGA
ACGAAAACTCACGTTAAGGGATTTTGGTCATGAGATTATCAAAAAGGATCTTCACCTAGATCCTTTTAAA
TTAAAAATGAAGTTTTAAATCAATCTAAAGTATATATGAGTAAACTTGGTCTGACAGTTACCAATGCTTA
ATCAGTGAGGCACCTATCTCAGCGATCTGTCTATTTCGTTCATCCATAGTTGCCTGACTCCCCGTCGTGT
AGATAACTACGATACGGGAGGGCTTACCATCTGGCCCCAGTGCTGCAATGATACCGCGAGACCCACGCTC
ACCGGCTCCAGATTTATCAGCAATAAACCAGCCAGCCGGAAGGGCCGAGCGCAGAAGTGGTCCTGCAACT
TTATCCGCCTCCATCCAGTCTATTAATTGTTGCCGGGAAGCTAGAGTAAGTAGTTCGCCAGTTAATAGTT
TGCGCAACGTTGTTGCCATTGCTACAGGCATCGTGGTGTCACGCTCGTCGTTTGGTATGGCTTCATTCAG
CTCCGGTTCCCAACGATCAAGGCGAGTTACATGATCCCCCATGTTGTGCAAAAAAGCGGTTAGCTCCTTC
GGTCCTCCGATCGTTGTCAGAAGTAAGTTGGCCGCAGTGTTATCACTCATGGTTATGGCAGCACTGCATA
ATTCTCTTACTGTCATGCCATCCGTAAGATGCTTTTCTGTGACTGGTGAGTACTCAACCAAGTCATTCTG
AGAATAGTGTATGCGGCGACCGAGTTGCTCTTGCCCGGCGTCAATACGGGATAATACCGCGCCACATAGC
AGAACTTTAAAAGTGCTCATCATTGGAAAACGTTCTTCGGGGCGAAAACTCTCAAGGATCTTACCGCTGT
TGAGATCCAGTTCGATGTAACCCACTCGTGCACCCAACTGATCTTCAGCATCTTTTACTTTCACCAGCGT
TTCTGGGTGAGCAAAAACAGGAAGGCAAAATGCCGCAAAAAAGGGAATAAGGGCGACACGGAAATGTTGA
ATACTCATACTCTTCCTTTTTCAATATTATTGAAGCATTTATCAGGGTTATTGTCTCATGAGCGGATACA
TATTTGAATGTATTTAGAAAAATAAACAAATAGGGGTTCCGCGCACATTTCCCCGAAAAGTGCCACCTGA
CGTCTAAGAAACCATTATTATCATGACATTAACCTATAAAAATAGGCGTATCACGAGGCCCTTTCGTCTC
GCGCGTTTCGGTGATGACGGTGAAAACCTCTGACACATGCAGCTCCCGGAGACGGTCACAGCTTGTCTGT
AAGCGGATGCCGGGAGCAGACAAGCCCGTCAGGGCGCGTCAGCGGGTGTTGGCGGGTGTCGGGGCTGGCT
TAACTATGCGGCATCAGAGCAGATTGTACTGAGAGTGCACCATATGCGGTGTGAAATACCGCACAGATGC
GTAAGGAGAAAATACCGCATCAGGCGCCATTCGCCATTCAGGCTGCGCAACTGTTGGGAAGGGCGATCGG
TGCGGGCCTCTTCGCTATTACGCCAGCTGGCGAAAGGGGGATGTGCTGCAAGGCGATTAAGTTGGGTAAC
GCCAGGGTTTTCCCAGTCACGACGTTGTAAAACGACGGCGCAAGGAATGGTGCATGCAAGGAGATGGCGC
CCAACAGTCCCCCGGCCACGGGGCCTGCCACCATACCCACGCCGAAACAAGCGCTCATGAGCCCGAAGTG
GCGAGCCCGATCTTCCCCATCGGTGATGTCGGCGATATAGGCGCCAGCAACCGCACCTGTGGCGCCGGTG
ATGCCGGCCACGATGCGTCCGGCGTAGAGGCGATTAGTCCAATTTGTTAAAGACAGGATATCAGTGGTCC
AGGCTCTAGTTTTGACTCAACAATATCACCAGCTGAAGCCTATAGAGTACGAGCCATAGATAAAATAAAA
GATTTTATTTAGTCTCCAGAAAAAGGGGGGAA
Features (pLannotate 1.2.2; 23 found; start..end, strand, type, name):
    579..920     +  misc_feature   MESV Ψ: packaging signal of murine embryonic stem cell virus
    987..1403    +  CDS            gag (truncated): truncated Moloney murine leukemia virus (MMLV) gag gene lacking the start codon
   1420..1446    -  misc_feature   MCS (fragment): pBluescript multiple cloning site
   1511..1725    -  promoter       H1 promoter: human H1 RNA promoter
   1736..2239    +  promoter       PGK promoter: mouse phosphoglycerate kinase 1 promoter
   2274..2990    +  CDS            EGFP: EGFP is a basic (constitutively fluorescent) green fluorescent protein published in 1996, derived from Aequorea victoria. It is reported to be a rapidly-maturing weak dimer with moderate acid sensitivity.
   3054..3845    +  CDS            neo: KKA2_KLEPN - Also known as kan, nptII. Experimental evidence at protein level: Swiss-Prot protein existence level 1. Resistance to kanamycin, neomycin, paromomycin, ribostamycin, butirosin and gentamicin B. From Klebsiella pneumoniae.
   3912..3960    +  polyA_signal   poly(A) signal: synthetic polyadenylation signal
   4034..4068    +  LTR            3' LTR (ΔU3) (fragment): self-inactivating 3' long terminal repeat (LTR) from Moloney murine leukemia virus
   4065..4359    +  LTR            3' LTR (ΔU3) (fragment): self-inactivating 3' long terminal repeat (LTR) from Moloney murine leukemia virus
   4521..4537    -  protein_bind   lac operator: The lac repressor binds to the lac operator to inhibit transcription in E. coli. This inhibition can be relieved by adding lactose or isopropyl-β-D-thiogalactopyranoside (IPTG). lac repressor encoded by lacI
   4545..4575    -  promoter       lac promoter: promoter for the E. coli lac operon
   4590..4611    -  protein_bind   CAP binding site: CAP binding activates transcription in the presence of cAMP. E. coli catabolite activator protein
   4624..4716    -  CDS            lacI (fragment): lac repressor; lacI; The lac repressor binds to the lac operator to inhibit transcription in E. coli. This inhibition can be relieved by adding lactose or isopropyl-β-D-thiogalactopyranoside (IPTG).
   4899..5487    -  rep_origin     ori: high-copy-number ColE1/pMB1/pBR322/pUC origin of replication
   5658..6518    -  CDS            AmpR: β-lactamase; bla; confers resistance to ampicillin, carbenicillin, and related antibiotics
   6519..6623    -  promoter       AmpR promoter: bla
   6718..6753    +  CDS            rop (fragment): Rop protein, which maintains plasmids at low copy number; rop
   6855..6954    +  misc_feature   bom (fragment): basis of mobility region from pBR322
   6960..7109    -  CDS            lacZα (fragment): LacZα fragment of β-galactosidase; lacZ fragment
   7109..7310    -  CDS            TcR (fragment): tetracycline efflux protein; tet; confers resistance to tetracycline
   7311..7409    +  CDS            env (fragment): murine leukemia virus gPr80 envelope polyprotein precursor; env; proteolytically cleaved into gp70SU and p15TM subunits
   7451..515     +  LTR            5' LTR (across the origin): 5' long terminal repeat from murine embryonic stem cell virus
