[The description below was written by a language model from this plasmid's Addgene catalogue record and pLannotate feature annotations shown in this document.]
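Description:
pSuper Retro GFP DGK zeta mouse is a retroviral RNAi vector built on the Oligoengine pSUPER Retro GFP backbone. It expresses a short hairpin RNA against mouse diacylglycerol kinase zeta (Dgkz). The 64 bp hairpin oligonucleotide was cloned between the BglII site (destroyed during cloning) and the HindIII site, downstream of the human H1 RNA polymerase III promoter. In the sequenced record this promoter lies in reverse orientation relative to the viral transcript. Because the target sequence is from mouse, the depositor lists the plasmid as a negative control for experiments that knock down human DGK zeta in human cells.

The proviral region starts with a murine embryonic stem cell virus 5′ LTR, followed by the Ψ packaging signal and a truncated MMLV gag segment lacking its start codon, which together allow the genomic RNA to be packaged in a suitable packaging cell line. The region ends in a U3-deleted, self-inactivating 3′ LTR, which reduces LTR-driven transcription after integration and leaves expression to the internal promoters. Next to the H1 cassette, a mouse PGK promoter precedes EGFP and then a neomycin phosphotransferase coding sequence, with a synthetic poly(A) signal downstream. Transduced cells can therefore be followed by green fluorescence and selected with G418. The table does not annotate how the EGFP and neo reading frames are linked.

In bacteria the plasmid is maintained through a high-copy ColE1/pUC-type origin and ampicillin resistance. Fragments of lac, rop, bom, tetracycline-resistance and env sequences are remnants of the backbone. The full sequencing result is 7,452 nt, shorter than the catalogue backbone size of 8,371 bp, and the record does not explain the difference.
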