Addgene plasmid #224577: pSuper Retro GFP DGK zeta mouse
Purpose: Negative Control for downregulation of the expression of human DGK zeta in human cells
Depositing lab: Isabel Mérida. Depositing organization: Centro Nacional de Biotecnologia (CNB). Publication: Diacylglycerol kinase alpha promotes 3D cancer cell growth and limits drug sensitivity through functional interaction with Src. Torres-Ayuso P, Daza-Martin M, Martin-Perez J, Avila-Flores A, Merida I. Oncotarget. 2014 Oct 30;5(20):9710-26. doi: 10.18632/oncotarget.2344. PubMed 25339152.
Backbone
  Vector backbone: pSUPER Retro GFP
  Backbone manufacturer: Oligoengine
  Backbone size w/o insert (bp): 8371
  Vector type: Retroviral, RNAi
  Selectable markers: Neomycin (select with G418)
Growth in bacteria
  Bacterial resistance: Ampicillin, 100 μg/mL
  Growth temperature: 37°C
  Growth strain: NEB Stable
  Copy number: High Copy
Gene/Insert
  Gene/Insert name: sh RNAi Diacylglycerol kinase zeta mouse
  gRNA/shRNA sequence: CTATGTGACGGAGATTGCCttcaagagaGGCAATCTCCGTCACATAG
  Species: M. musculus (mouse)
  Insert size (bp): 64
  Entrez Gene: Dgkz (a.k.a. E130307B02Rik, F730209L11Rik, mDGK[z])
  Promoter: H1
  Cloning method: Restriction Enzyme; 5′ cloning site Bgl2 (destroyed during cloning); 3′ cloning site Hind3 (not destroyed)
  Sequencing primers: 5′ pSuperRetro2; 3′ pSuperRetro 1
Terms and licenses: Academic/Nonprofit Terms; Industry Terms: Not Available to Industry
How to cite: pSuper Retro GFP DGK zeta mouse was a gift from Isabel Mérida (Addgene plasmid # 224577 ; http://n2t.net/addgene:224577 ; RRID:Addgene_224577)
